Addgene plasmid #193083: SFFV-mCh-GATA2-R396Q
Purpose: constitutive expression of mCherry fused to human Gata2 with mutation R396Q in mammalian cells
Depositing lab: Filipe Pereira. Depositing organization: Center for Neuroscience and Cell Biology, University of Coimbra. Publication: GATA2 mitotic bookmarking is required for definitive haematopoiesis. Silverio-Alves R, Kurochkin I, Rydstrom A, Vazquez Echegaray C, Haider J, Nicholls M, Rode C, Thelaus L, Lindgren AY, Ferreira AG, Brandao R, Larsson J, de Bruijn MFTR, Martin-Gonzalez J, Pereira CF. Nat Commun. 2023 Aug 14;14(1):4645. doi: 10.1038/s41467-023-40391-x. PubMed 37580379.
Backbone
  Vector backbone: SFFV
  Vector type: Mammalian Expression, Lentiviral
Growth in bacteria
  Bacterial resistance: Ampicillin, 100 μg/mL
  Growth temperature: 37°C
  Growth strain: NEB Stable
  Copy number: High Copy
Gene/Insert
  Gene/Insert name: mCh-GATA2-R396Q
  Species: H. sapiens (human)
  Promoter: SFFV
  Cloning method: Ligation Independent Cloning
  Sequencing primers: 5′ CTGCTTCCCGAGCTCTATAA
Terms and licenses: Academic/Nonprofit Terms; Industry Terms: Not Available to Industry
How to cite: SFFV-mCh-GATA2-R396Q was a gift from Filipe Pereira (Addgene plasmid # 193083 ; http://n2t.net/addgene:193083 ; RRID:Addgene_193083)
