[The description below was written by a language model from this plasmid's Addgene catalogue record and pLannotate feature annotations shown in this document.]
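Description:
SFFV-mCh-GATA2-R396Q is a third-generation-style, self-inactivating HIV-1 lentiviral transfer plasmid (8,729 nt in the sequenced record) for constitutive expression of a fluorescently tagged human GATA2 mutant in mammalian cells. It is propagated in E. coli through a high-copy ColE1/pUC-type origin with ampicillin selection (AmpR/bla). It also carries an f1 origin, an SV40 origin and remnants of a pBluescript-type cloning backbone (lac promoter/operator, lacZα and lacI fragments, T3 and T7 promoters). No mammalian drug-selection marker is annotated, so transduced cells would be identified by fluorescence.

The viral genome is transcribed from a chimeric RSV promoter fused to a truncated 5' LTR, which makes packaging Tat-independent. This is followed by the Ψ packaging signal with a gag fragment, the Rev response element for Rev-dependent nuclear export, and the cPPT/CTS, which aids nuclear import. The internal spleen focus-forming virus (SFFV) LTR promoter, which is strongly active in haematopoietic cells, drives a single open reading frame in which a red fluorescent protein is fused directly upstream of GATA2. The catalogue identifies the fluorophore as mCherry, whereas the automated annotation labels it dTomato; this probably reflects homology among Discosoma-derived proteins. The R396Q substitution is stated in the catalogue entry but is not separately annotated in the feature table. A WPRE downstream enhances transcript stability and expression, and the ΔU3 3' LTR with an SV40 polyadenylation signal closes the cassette.

The associated study concerns GATA2 mitotic bookmarking in definitive haematopoiesis, so the construct is suited to imaging the localisation and behaviour of the mutant transcription factor in live cells.
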