Features (pLannotate 1.2.2; 29 found; start..end, strand, type, name):
      7..28      +  protein_bind   CAP binding site: CAP binding activates transcription in the presence of cAMP. E. coli catabolite activator protein
     43..73      +  promoter       lac promoter: promoter for the E. coli lac operon
     81..97      +  protein_bind   lac operator: The lac repressor binds to the lac operator to inhibit transcription in E. coli. This inhibition can be relieved by adding lactose or isopropyl-β-D-thiogalactopyranoside (IPTG). lac repressor encoded by lacI
    142..160     +  promoter       T3 promoter: promoter for bacteriophage T3 RNA polymerase
    188..414     +  promoter       RSV promoter: Rous sarcoma virus enhancer/promoter
    415..595     +  LTR            5' LTR (truncated): truncated 5' long terminal repeat (LTR) from HIV-1
    642..767     +  misc_feature   HIV-1 Ψ: packaging signal of human immunodeficiency virus type 1
    751..1114    +  CDS            HIV-1 gag (fragment): gag protein from human immunodeficiency virus 1; gag
   1260..1493    +  misc_feature   RRE: The Rev response element (RRE) of HIV-1 allows for Rev-dependent mRNA export from the nucleus to the cytoplasm.
   1870..1970    +  CDS            Rev (fragment): human immunodeficiency virus 1 (HIV-1) Rev protein; rev; enhances nuclear export of unspliced and incompletely spliced viral mRNAs
   1989..2106    +  misc_feature   cPPT/CTS: central polypurine tract and central termination sequence of HIV-1
   2140..2541    +  promoter       SFFV promoter: spleen focus-forming virus long terminal repeat (LTR) promoter
   2551..2574    +  misc_feature   MCS (fragment): pBluescript multiple cloning site
   2581..3282    +  CDS            dTomato: dTomato is a basic (constitutively fluorescent) orange fluorescent protein published in 2004, derived from Discosoma sp.. It is reported to be a somewhat slowly-maturing dimer with low acid sensitivity.
   3283..4719    +  CDS            GATA2: GATA2_HUMAN - Experimental evidence at protein level: Swiss-Prot protein existence level 1. Transcriptional activator which regulates endothelin-1 gene expression in endothelial cells. Binds to the consensus sequence 5'- AGATAG-3'. From Homo sapiens (Human).
   4723..4748    +  misc_feature   MCS (fragment): pBluescript multiple cloning site
   4748..4807    +  CDS            S (fragment): HBSAG_WHV6 - Experimental evidence at transcript level: Swiss-Prot protein existence level 2. The middle envelope protein plays an important role in the budding of the virion. It is involved in the induction of budding in a nucleocapsid independent way. In this process the majority of envelope proteins bud to form subviral lipoprotein particles of 22 nm of diameter that do not contain a nucleocapsid (By similarity). From Woodchuck hepatitis B virus (isolate w64/pWS23) (WHV).
   4939..5342    +  misc_feature   WPRE: woodchuck hepatitis virus posttranscriptional regulatory element
   5344..5433    +  CDS            nef (fragment): NEF_HV1Z2 - Experimental evidence at protein level: Swiss-Prot protein existence level 1. Extracellular Nef protein targets CD4(+) T-lymphocytes for apoptosis by interacting with CXCR4 surface receptors. From Human immunodeficiency virus type 1 group M subtype D (isolate Z2/CDC-Z34) (HIV-1).
   5435..5668    +  LTR            3' LTR (ΔU3): self-inactivating 3' long terminal repeat (LTR) from HIV-1
   5740..5861    +  polyA_signal   SV40 poly(A) signal: SV40 polyadenylation signal
   5901..6036    +  rep_origin     SV40 ori: SV40 origin of replication
   6057..6075    -  promoter       T7 promoter: promoter for bacteriophage T7 RNA polymerase
   6083..6238    +  CDS            lacZα (fragment): LacZα fragment of β-galactosidase; lacZ fragment
   6243..6671    +  rep_origin     f1 ori (sequence partly withheld): f1 bacteriophage origin of replication; arrow indicates direction of (+) strand synthesis
   6724..6828    +  promoter       AmpR promoter: bla
   6829..7689    +  CDS            AmpR: β-lactamase; bla; confers resistance to ampicillin, carbenicillin, and related antibiotics
   7860..8448    +  rep_origin     ori: high-copy-number ColE1/pMB1/pBR322/pUC origin of replication
   8631..8723    +  CDS            lacI (fragment): lac repressor; lacI; The lac repressor binds to the lac operator to inhibit transcription in E. coli. This inhibition can be relieved by adding lactose or isopropyl-β-D-thiogalactopyranoside (IPTG).
>Addgene plasmid #193083 | SFFV-mCh-GATA2-R396Q | addgene full sequence | sequence record 382293 | Addgene NGS Result
CGCAATTAATGTGAGTTAGCTCACTCATTAGGCACCCCAGGCTTTACACTTTATGCTTCCGGCTCGTATG
TTGTGTGGAATTGTGAGCGGATAACAATTTCACACAGGAAACAGCTATGACCATGATTACGCCAAGCGCG
CAATTAACCCTCACTAAAGGGAACAAAAGCTGGAGCTGCAAGCTTAATGTAGTCTTATGCAATACTCTTG
TAGTCTTGCAACATGGTAACGATGAGTTAGCAACATGCCTTACAAGGAGAGAAAAAGCACCGTGCATGCC
GATTGGTGGAAGTAAGGTGGTACGATCGTGCCTTATTAGGAAGGCAACAGACGGGTCTGACATGGATTGG
ACGAACCACTGAATTGCCGCATTGCAGAGATATTGTATTTAAGTGCCTAGCTCGATACATAAACGGGTCT
CTCTGGTTAGACCAGATCTGAGCCTGGGAGCTCTCTGGCTAACTAGGGAACCCACTGCTTAAGCCTCAAT
AAAGCTTGCCTTGAGTGCTTCAAGTAGTGTGTGCCCGTCTGTTGTGTGACTCTGGTAACTAGAGATCCCT
CAGACCCTTTTAGTCAGTGTGGAAAATCTCTAGCAGTGGCGCCCGAACAGGGACTTGAAAGCGAAAGGGA
AACCAGAGGAGCTCTCTCGACGCAGGACTCGGCTTGCTGAAGCGCGCACGGCAAGAGGCGAGGGGCGGCG
ACTGGTGAGTACGCCAAAAATTTTGACTAGCGGAGGCTAGAAGGAGAGAGATGGGTGCGAGAGCGTCAGT
ATTAAGCGGGGGAGAATTAGATCGCGATGGGAAAAAATTCGGTTAAGGCCAGGGGGAAAGAAAAAATATA
AATTAAAACATATAGTATGGGCAAGCAGGGAGCTAGAACGATTCGCAGTTAATCCTGGCCTGTTAGAAAC
ATCAGAAGGCTGTAGACAAATACTGGGACAGCTACAACCATCCCTTCAGACAGGATCAGAAGAACTTAGA
TCATTATATAATACAGTAGCAACCCTCTATTGTGTGCATCAAAGGATAGAGATAAAAGACACCAAGGAAG
CTTTAGACAAGATAGAGGAAGAGCAAAACAAAAGTAAGACCACCGCACAGCAAGCGGCCGCTGATCTTCA
GACCTGGAGGAGGAGATATGAGGGACAATTGGAGAAGTGAATTATATAAATATAAAGTAGTAAAAATTGA
ACCATTAGGAGTAGCACCCACCAAGGCAAAGAGAAGAGTGGTGCAGAGAGAAAAAAGAGCAGTGGGAATA
GGAGCTTTGTTCCTTGGGTTCTTGGGAGCAGCAGGAAGCACTATGGGCGCAGCGTCAATGACGCTGACGG
TACAGGCCAGACAATTATTGTCTGGTATAGTGCAGCAGCAGAACAATTTGCTGAGGGCTATTGAGGCGCA
ACAGCATCTGTTGCAACTCACAGTCTGGGGCATCAAGCAGCTCCAGGCAAGAATCCTGGCTGTGGAAAGA
TACCTAAAGGATCAACAGCTCCTGGGGATTTGGGGTTGCTCTGGAAAACTCATTTGCACCACTGCTGTGC
CTTGGAATGCTAGTTGGAGTAATAAATCTCTGGAACAGATTTGGAATCACACGACCTGGATGGAGTGGGA
CAGAGAAATTAACAATTACACAAGCTTAATACACTCCTTAATTGAAGAATCGCAAAACCAGCAAGAAAAG
AATGAACAAGAATTATTGGAATTAGATAAATGGGCAAGTTTGTGGAATTGGTTTAACATAACAAATTGGC
TGTGGTATATAAAATTATTCATAATGATAGTAGGAGGCTTGGTAGGTTTAAGAATAGTTTTTGCTGTACT
TTCTATAGTGAATAGAGTTAGGCAGGGATATTCACCATTATCGTTTCAGACCCACCTCCCAACCCCGAGG
GGACCCGACAGGCCCGAAGGAATAGAAGAAGAAGGTGGAGAGAGAGACAGAGACAGATCCATTCGATTAG
TGAACGGATCTCGACGGTATCGGTTAACTTTTAAAAGAAAAGGGGGGATTGGGGGGTACAGTGCAGGGGA
AAGAATAGTAGACATAATAGCAACAGACATACAAACTAAAGAATTACAAAAACAAATTACAAAAATTCAA
AATTTTATCGATCACGAGACTAGCCTCGAGCTGGCTGCAGTAACGCCATTTTGCAAGGCATGGAAAAATA
CCAAACCAAGAATAGAGAAGTTCAGATCAAGGGCGGGTACATGAAAATAGCTAACGTTGGGCCAAACAGG
ATATCTGCGGTGAGCAGTTTCGGCCCCGGCCCGGGGCCAAGAACAGATGGTCACCGCAGTTTCGGCCCCG
GCCCGAGGCCAAGAACAGATGGTCCCCAGATATGGCCCAACCCTCAGCAGTTTCTTAAGACCCATCAGAT
GTTTCCAGGCTCCCCCAAGGACCTGAAATGACCCTGCGCCTTATTTGAATTAACCAATCAGCCTGCTTCT
CGCTTCTGTTCGCGCGCTTCTGCTTCCCGAGCTCTATAAAAGAGCTCACAACCCCTCACTCGGCGCGCCA
GTCCTCCGACAGACTGAGTCGGCCGGTCGAATCAAGCTTATCGATACCGTCGACGGATCCATGGTGAGCA
AGGGCGAGGAGGTCATCAAAGAGTTCATGCGCTTCAAGGTGCGCATGGAGGGCTCCATGAACGGCCACGA
GTTCGAGATCGAGGGCGAGGGCGAGGGCCGCCCCTACGAGGGCACCCAGACCGCCAAGCTGAAGGTGACC
AAGGGCGGCCCCCTGCCCTTCGCCTGGGACATCCTGTCCCCCCAGTTCATGTACGGCTCCAAGGCGTACG
TGAAGCACCCCGCCGACATCCCCGATTACAAGAAGCTGTCCTTCCCCGAGGGCTTCAAGTGGGAGCGCGT
GATGAACTTCGAGGACGGCGGTCTGGTGACCGTGACCCAGGACTCCTCCCTGCAGGACGGCACGCTGATC
TACAAGGTGAAGATGCGCGGCACCAACTTCCCCCCCGACGGCCCCGTAATGCAGAAGAAGACCATGGGCT
GGGAGGCCTCCACCGAGCGCCTGTACCCCCGCGACGGCGTGCTGAAGGGCGAGATCCACCAGGCCCTGAA
GCTGAAGGACGGCGGCCACTACCTGGTGGAGTTCAAGACCATCTACATGGCCAAGAAGCCCGTGCAACTG
CCCGGCTACTACTACGTGGACACCAAGCTGGACATCACCTCCCACAACGAGGACTACACCATCGTGGAAC
AGTACGAGCGCTCCGAGGGCCGCCACCACCTGTTCCTGTACGGCATGGACGAGCTGTACAAGGAGGTGGC
GCCCGAGCAGCCGCGCTGGATGGCGCACCCGGCCGTGCTGAATGCGCAGCACCCCGACTCACACCACCCG
GGCCTGGCGCACAACTACATGGAACCCGCGCAGCTGCTGCCTCCAGACGAGGTGGACGTCTTCTTCAATC
ACCTCGACTCGCAGGGCAACCCCTACTATGCCAACCCCGCTCACGCGCGGGCGCGCGTCTCCTACAGCCC
CGCGCACGCCCGCCTGACCGGAGGCCAGATGTGCCGCCCACACTTGTTGCACAGCCCGGGTTTGCCCTGG
CTGGACGGGGGCAAAGCAGCCCTCTCTGCCGCTGCGGCCCACCACCACAACCCCTGGACCGTGAGCCCCT
TCTCCAAGACGCCACTGCACCCCTCAGCTGCTGGAGGCCCTGGAGGCCCACTCTCTGTGTACCCAGGGGC
TGGGGGTGGGAGCGGGGGAGGCAGCGGGAGCTCAGTGGCCTCCCTCACCCCTACAGCAGCCCACTCTGGC
TCCCACCTTTTCGGCTTCCCACCCACGCCACCCAAAGAAGTGTCTCCTGACCCTAGCACCACGGGGGCTG
CGTCTCCAGCCTCATCTTCCGCGGGGGGTAGTGCAGCCCGAGGAGAGGACAAGGACGGCGTCAAGTACCA
GGTGTCACTGACGGAGAGCATGAAGATGGAAAGTGGCAGTCCCCTGCGCCCAGGCCTAGCTACTATGGGC
ACCCAGCCTGCTACACACCACCCCATCCCCACCTACCCCTCCTATGTGCCGGCGGCTGCCCACGACTACA
GCAGCGGACTCTTCCACCCCGGAGGCTTCCTGGGGGGACCGGCCTCCAGCTTCACCCCTAAGCAGCGCAG
CAAGGCTCGTTCCTGTTCAGAAGGCCGGGAGTGTGTCAACTGTGGGGCCACAGCCACCCCTCTCTGGCGG
CGGGACGGCACCGGCCACTACCTGTGCAATGCCTGTGGCCTCTACCACAAGATGAATGGGCAGAACCGAC
CACTCATCAAGCCCAAGCGAAGACTGTCGGCCGCCAGAAGAGCCGGCACCTGTTGTGCAAATTGTCAGAC
GACAACCACCACCTTATGGCGCCGAAACGCCAACGGGGACCCTGTCTGCAACGCCTGTGGCCTCTACTAC
AAGCTGCACAATGTTAACAGGCCACTGACCATGAAGAAGGAAGGGATCCAGACTCAGAACCGGAAGATGT
CCAACAAGTCCAAGAAGAGCAAGAAAGGGGCGGAGTGCTTCGAGGAGCTGTCAAAGTGCATGCAGGAGAA
GTCATCCCCCTTCAGTGCAGCTGCCCTGGCTGGACACATGGCACCTGTGGGCCACCTCCCGCCCTTCAGC
CACTCCGGACACATCCTGCCCACTCCGACGCCCATCCACCCCTCCTCCAGCCTCTCCTTCGGCCACCCCC
ACCCGTCCAGCATGGTGACCGCCATGGGCTAGGGATCCCCCGGGCTGCAGGAATTCGAGCATCTTACCGC
CATTTATTCCCATATTTGTTCTGTTTTTCTTGATTTGGGTATACATTTAAATGTTAATAAAACAAAATGG
TGGGGCAATCATTTACATTTTTAGGGATATGTAATTACTAGTTCAGGTGTATTGCCACAAGACAAACATG
TTAAGAAACTTTCCCGTTATTTACGCTCTGTTCCTGTTAATCAACCTCTGGATTACAAAATTTGTGAAAG
ATTGACTGATATTCTTAACTATGTTGCTCCTTTTACGCTGTGTGGATATGCTGCTTTAATGCCTCTGTAT
CATGCTATTGCTTCCCGTACGGCTTTCGTTTTCTCCTCCTTGTATAAATCCTGGTTGCTGTCTCTTTATG
AGGAGTTGTGGCCCGTTGTCCGTCAACGTGGCGTGGTGTGCTCTGTGTTTGCTGACGCAACCCCCACTGG
CTGGGGCATTGCCACCACCTGTCAACTCCTTTCTGGGACTTTCGCTTTCCCCCTCCCGATCGCCACGGCA
GAACTCATCGCCGCCTGCCTTGCCCGCTGCTGGACAGGGGCTAGGTTGCTGGGCACTGATAATTCCGTGG
TGTTGTCGGGGAAGCTGACGTCCTTTGCAATTCGATATCAAGCTGTACCTTTAAGACCAATGACTTACAA
GGCAGCTGTAGATCTTAGCCACTTTTTAAAAGAAAAGGGGGGACTGGAAGGGCTAATTCACTCCCAACGA
AGACAAGATCTGCTTTTTGCTTGTACTGGGTCTCTCTGGTTAGACCAGATCTGAGCCTGGGAGCTCTCTG
GCTAACTAGGGAACCCACTGCTTAAGCCTCAATAAAGCTTGCCTTGAGTGCTTCAAGTAGTGTGTGCCCG
TCTGTTGTGTGACTCTGGTAACTAGAGATCCCTCAGACCCTTTTAGTCAGTGTGGAAAATCTCTAGCAGT
AGTAGTTCATGTCATCTTATTATTCAGTATTTATAACTTGCAAAGAAATGAATATCAGAGAGTGAGAGGA
ACTTGTTTATTGCAGCTTATAATGGTTACAAATAAAGCAATAGCATCACAAATTTCACAAATAAAGCATT
TTTTTCACTGCATTCTAGTTGTGGTTTGTCCAAACTCATCAATGTATCTTATCATGTCTGGCTCTAGCTA
TCCCGCCCCTAACTCCGCCCATCCCGCCCCTAACTCCGCCCAGTTCCGCCCATTCTCCGCCCCATGGCTG
ACTAATTTTTTTTATTTATGCAGAGGCCGAGGCCGCCTCGGCCTCTGAGCTATTCCAGAAGTAGTGAGGA
GGCTTTTTTGGAGGCCTAGGGACGTACCCAATTCGCCCTATAGTGAGTCGTATTACGCGCGCTCACTGGC
CGTCGTTTTACAACGTCGTGACTGGGAAAACCCTGGCGTTACCCAACTTAATCGCCTTGCAGCACATCCC
CCTTTCGCCAGCTGGCGTAATAGCGAAGAGGCCCGCACCGATCGCCCTTCCCAACAGTTGCGCAGCCTGA
ATGGCGAATGGG
[124 nt withheld, positions 6243-6366]
C
[91 nt withheld, positions 6368-6458]
A
[49 nt withheld, positions 6460-6508]
CCTTTGACGTTGGAGTCCACGTTCTTT
[37 nt withheld, positions 6536-6572]
ACCCTATCTCGGTCTATTCTTTTGATTTATAAGGGATTTTGCCGATTTCGGCCTATTGGTTAAAAAATGA
GCTGATTTAACAAAAATTTAACGCGAATTTTAACAAAATATTAACGCTTACAATTTAGGTGGCACTTTTC
GGGGAAATGTGCGCGGAACCCCTATTTGTTTATTTTTCTAAATACATTCAAATATGTATCCGCTCATGAG
ACAATAACCCTGATAAATGCTTCAATAATATTGAAAAAGGAAGAGTATGAGTATTCAACATTTCCGTGTC
GCCCTTATTCCCTTTTTTGCGGCATTTTGCCTTCCTGTTTTTGCTCACCCAGAAACGCTGGTGAAAGTAA
AAGATGCTGAAGATCAGTTGGGTGCACGAGTGGGTTACATCGAACTGGATCTCAACAGCGGTAAGATCCT
TGAGAGTTTTCGCCCCGAAGAACGTTTTCCAATGATGAGCACTTTTAAAGTTCTGCTATGTGGCGCGGTA
TTATCCCGTATTGACGCCGGGCAAGAGCAACTCGGTCGCCGCATACACTATTCTCAGAATGACTTGGTTG
AGTACTCACCAGTCACAGAAAAGCATCTTACGGATGGCATGACAGTAAGAGAATTATGCAGTGCTGCCAT
AACCATGAGTGATAACACTGCGGCCAACTTACTTCTGACAACGATCGGAGGACCGAAGGAGCTAACCGCT
TTTTTGCACAACATGGGGGATCATGTAACTCGCCTTGATCGTTGGGAACCGGAGCTGAATGAAGCCATAC
CAAACGACGAGCGTGACACCACGATGCCTGTAGCAATGGCAACAACGTTGCGCAAACTATTAACTGGCGA
ACTACTTACTCTAGCTTCCCGGCAACAATTAATAGACTGGATGGAGGCGGATAAAGTTGCAGGACCACTT
CTGCGCTCGGCCCTTCCGGCTGGCTGGTTTATTGCTGATAAATCTGGAGCCGGTGAGCGTGGGTCTCGCG
GTATCATTGCAGCACTGGGGCCAGATGGTAAGCCCTCCCGTATCGTAGTTATCTACACGACGGGGAGTCA
GGCAACTATGGATGAACGAAATAGACAGATCGCTGAGATAGGTGCCTCACTGATTAAGCATTGGTAACTG
TCAGACCAAGTTTACTCATATATACTTTAGATTGATTTAAAACTTCATTTTTAATTTAAAAGGATCTAGG
TGAAGATCCTTTTTGATAATCTCATGACCAAAATCCCTTAACGTGAGTTTTCGTTCCACTGAGCGTCAGA
CCCCGTAGAAAAGATCAAAGGATCTTCTTGAGATCCTTTTTTTCTGCGCGTAATCTGCTGCTTGCAAACA
AAAAAACCACCGCTACCAGCGGTGGTTTGTTTGCCGGATCAAGAGCTACCAACTCTTTTTCCGAAGGTAA
CTGGCTTCAGCAGAGCGCAGATACCAAATACTGTTCTTCTAGTGTAGCCGTAGTTAGGCCACCACTTCAA
GAACTCTGTAGCACCGCCTACATACCTCGCTCTGCTAATCCTGTTACCAGTGGCTGCTGCCAGTGGCGAT
AAGTCGTGTCTTACCGGGTTGGACTCAAGACGATAGTTACCGGATAAGGCGCAGCGGTCGGGCTGAACGG
GGGGTTCGTGCACACAGCCCAGCTTGGAGCGAACGACCTACACCGAACTGAGATACCTACAGCGTGAGCT
ATGAGAAAGCGCCACGCTTCCCGAAGGGAGAAAGGCGGACAGGTATCCGGTAAGCGGCAGGGTCGGAACA
GGAGAGCGCACGAGGGAGCTTCCAGGGGGAAACGCCTGGTATCTTTATAGTCCTGTCGGGTTTCGCCACC
TCTGACTTGAGCGTCGATTTTTGTGATGCTCGTCAGGGGGGCGGAGCCTATGGAAAAACGCCAGCAACGC
GGCCTTTTTACGGTTCCTGGCCTTTTGCTGGCCTTTTGCTCACATGTTCTTTCCTGCGTTATCCCCTGAT
TCTGTGGATAACCGTATTACCGCCTTTGAGTGAGCTGATACCGCTCGCCGCAGCCGAACGACCGAGCGCA
GCGAGTCAGTGAGCGAGGAAGCGGAAGAGCGCCCAATACGCAAACCGCCTCTCCCCGCGCGTTGGCCGAT
TCATTAATGCAGCTGGCACGACAGGTTTCCCGACTGGAAAGCGGGCAGTGAGCGCAA
